Addgene plasmid #39440: TAL2070
Depositing lab: Keith Joung. Depositing organization: Massachusetts General Hospital. Publication: FLASH assembly of TALENs for high-throughput genome editing. Reyon D, Tsai SQ, Khayter C, Foden JA, Sander JD, Joung JK. Nat Biotechnol. 2012 Apr 8. doi: 10.1038/nbt.2170. PubMed 22484455.
Backbone
  Vector backbone: JDS70
  Backbone manufacturer: Joung lab (Addgene Plasmid # 32285)
  Backbone size w/o insert (bp): 6447
  Vector type: Mammalian Expression ; T7
Growth in bacteria
  Bacterial resistance: Ampicillin, 100 μg/mL
  Growth temperature: 37°C
  Growth strain: XL1 Blue
  Copy number: High Copy
Gene/Insert
  Gene/Insert name: eGFP-TALEN-42-Left
  Species: H. sapiens (human)
  Insert size (bp): 1742
  Promoter: CMV
  Tag / fusion protein: 3X Flag (N terminal on backbone); WT FOKI (C terminal on backbone)
  Cloning method: Restriction Enzyme; 5′ cloning site BsmBI (destroyed during cloning); 3′ cloning site BsmBI (destroyed during cloning)
  Sequencing primers: 5′ CMV-F
Terms and licenses: Academic/Nonprofit Terms; Industry Terms: Not Available to Industry
Depositor comments: Target binding site: TCATGGCCGACAAGCAGAA To reduce the chance of recombination in this plasmid, do not grow in liquid culture for more than 12-14 hours. It is strongly recommended that users perform a diagnostic digest to verify this plasmid prior to use. For example, a double digest of the plasmid with BamHI and KpnI should result in two bands at 2.4kb and 5.8kb
How to cite: TAL2070 was a gift from Keith Joung (Addgene plasmid # 39440 ; http://n2t.net/addgene:39440 ; RRID:Addgene_39440)
