[The description below was written by a language model from this plasmid's Addgene catalogue record.]
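Description:
TAL2070 is a mammalian expression plasmid encoding the left monomer of a TALE nuclease pair directed against the eGFP reporter gene (insert name eGFP-TALEN-42-Left). It is built on the JDS70 backbone, a roughly 6.4 kb TALEN expression vector into which an assembled array of TAL effector repeats, here about 1.7 kb, was inserted through BsmBI sites. BsmBI is a type IIS enzyme, and both sites were destroyed during cloning, leaving a seamless in-frame junction with the flanking backbone sequences. The plasmid is maintained at high copy in E. coli under ampicillin selection. The record gives no feature table, so the origin of replication and polyadenylation signal are not documented here.

Expression is driven by the CMV promoter for transient expression in mammalian cells, and the vector type also lists T7, indicating that a T7 promoter is available for in vitro transcription of the coding sequence. The backbone supplies an N-terminal 3X FLAG tag for detection and a C-terminal wild-type FokI nuclease domain, so the customised repeat array is expressed as a complete TALEN fusion. Because FokI cleaves as a dimer, this left monomer is meant to be co-delivered with a matching right-hand TALEN that binds the opposite half-site, so that together they produce a double-strand break in the intervening spacer. The species field lists human, although the stated target lies in eGFP.

The construct comes from a collection made by the FLASH assembly method for high-throughput TALEN production, where eGFP-targeted pairs serve to measure nuclease activity through reporter disruption. The depositor notes that the repetitive TALE array is prone to recombination during propagation and recommends checking the plasmid's integrity by diagnostic digest before use.
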