>Addgene plasmid #39440 | TAL2070 | depositor partial sequence | sequence record 49742 | TAL2070 sequence 1742 bps
GAACCTGACCCCAGACCAGGTAGTCGCAATCGCGTCACATGACGGGGGAAAGCAAGCCCTGGAAACCGTG
CAAAGGTTGTTGCCGGTCCTTTGTCAAGACCACGGCCTTACACCGGAGCAAGTCGTGGCCATTGCAAGCA
ACATCGGTGGCAAACAGGCTCTTGAGACGGTTCAGAGACTTCTCCCAGTTCTCTGTCAAGCCCACGGGCT
GACTCCCGATCAAGTTGTAGCGATTGCGTCCAACGGTGGAGGGAAACAAGCATTGGAGACTGTCCAACGG
CTCCTTCCCGTGTTGTGTCAAGCCCACGGTTTGACGCCTGCACAAGTGGTCGCCATCGCCAACAACAACG
GCGGTAAGCAGGCGCTGGAAACAGTACAGCGCCTGCTGCCTGTACTGTGCCAGGATCATGGACTGACCCC
AGACCAGGTAGTCGCAATCGCGAACAATAATGGGGGAAAGCAAGCCCTGGAAACCGTGCAAAGGTTGTTG
CCGGTCCTTTGTCAAGACCACGGCCTTACACCGGAGCAAGTCGTGGCCATTGCATCCCACGACGGTGGCA
AACAGGCTCTTGAGACGGTTCAGAGACTTCTCCCAGTTCTCTGTCAAGCCCACGGGCTGACTCCCGATCA
AGTTGTAGCGATTGCGTCGCATGACGGAGGGAAACAAGCATTGGAGACTGTCCAACGGCTCCTTCCCGTG
TTGTGTCAAGCCCACGGTTTGACGCCTGCACAAGTGGTCGCCATCGCCAACAACAACGGCGGTAAGCAGG
CGCTGGAAACAGTACAGCGCCTGCTGCCTGTACTGTGCCAGGATCATGGACTGACCCCAGACCAGGTAGT
CGCAATCGCGTCGAACATTGGGGGAAAGCAAGCCCTGGAAACCGTGCAAAGGTTGTTGCCGGTCCTTTGT
CAAGACCACGGCCTTACACCGGAGCAAGTCGTGGCCATTGCATCCCACGACGGTGGCAAACAGGCTCTTG
AGACGGTTCAGAGACTTCTCCCAGTTCTCTGTCAAGCCCACGGGCTGACTCCCGATCAAGTTGTAGCGAT
TGCGTCGAACATTGGAGGGAAACAAGCATTGGAGACTGTCCAACGGCTCCTTCCCGTGTTGTGTCAAGCC
CACGGTTTGACGCCTGCACAAGTGGTCGCCATCGCCTCCAATATTGGCGGTAAGCAGGCGCTGGAAACAG
TACAGCGCCTGCTGCCTGTACTGTGCCAGGATCATGGACTGACCCCAGACCAGGTAGTCGCAATCGCGAA
CAATAATGGGGGAAAGCAAGCCCTGGAAACCGTGCAAAGGTTGTTGCCGGTCCTTTGTCAAGACCACGGC
CTTACACCGGAGCAAGTCGTGGCCATTGCATCCCACGACGGTGGCAAACAGGCTCTTGAGACGGTTCAGA
GACTTCTCCCAGTTCTCTGTCAAGCCCACGGGCTGACTCCCGATCAAGTTGTAGCGATTGCGTCGAACAT
TGGAGGGAAACAAGCATTGGAGACTGTCCAACGGCTCCTTCCCGTGTTGTGTCAAGCCCACGGTTTGACG
CCTGCACAAGTGGTCGCCATCGCCAACAACAACGGCGGTAAGCAGGCGCTGGAAACAGTACAGCGCCTGC
TGCCTGTACTGTGCCAGGATCATGGACTGACCCCAGACCAGGTAGTCGCAATCGCGTCGAACATTGGGGG
AAAGCAAGCCCTGGAAACCGTGCAAAGGTTGTTGCCGGTCCTTTGTCAAGACCACGGCCTGA
