>Addgene plasmid #39440 | TAL2070 | addgene partial sequence | sequence record 52609 | JDS-TALEN-F 5'-TAGGGGTCGGTAAACAGTGG-3'
TGTGGCGGGTGAGCTTAGGGGGCCTCCGCTCCAGCTCGACACCGGGCAGCTGCTGAAGATCGCGAAGAGA
GGGGGAGTAACAGCGGTAGAGGCAGTGCACGCCTGGCGCAATGCGCTCACCGGGGCCCCCTTGAACCTGA
CCCCAGACCAGGTAGTCGCAATCGCGTCACATGACGGGGGAAAGCAAGCCCTGGAAACCGTGCAAAGGTT
GTTGCCGGTCCTTTGTCAAGACCACGGCCTTACACCGGAGCAAGTCGTGGCCATTGCAAGCAACATCGGT
GGCAAACAGGCTCTTGAGACGGTTCAGAGACTTCTCCCAGTTCTCTGTCAAGCCCACGGGCTGACTCCCG
ATCAAGTTGTAGCGATTGCGTCCAACGGTGGAGGGAAACAAGCATTGGAGACTGTCCAACGGCTCCTTCC
CGTGTTGTGTCAAGCCCACGGTTTGACGCCTGCACAAGTGGTCGCCATCGCCAACAACAACGGCGGTAAG
CAGGCGCTGGAAACAGTACAGCGCCTGCTGCCTGTACTGTGCCAGGATCATGGACTGACCCCAGACCAGG
TAGTCGCAATCGCGAACAATAATGGGGGAAAGCAAGCCCTGGAAACCGTGCAAAGGTTGTTGCCGGTCCT
TTGTCAAGACCACGGCCTTACACCGGAGCAAGTCGTGGCCATTGCATCCCACGACGGTGGCAAACAGGCT
CTTGAGACGGTTCAGAGACTTCTCCCAGTTCTCTGTCAAGCCCACGGGCTGACTCCCGATCAAGTTGTAG
CGATTGCGTCGCATGACGGAGGGAAACAAGCATTGGAGACTGTCCAACGGCTCCTTCCCGTGTTGTGTCA
AGCCCACGGTTTGACGCCTGCACAAGTGGTCGCCATCGCCAACAACAACGGC
